>Addgene plasmid #164614 | pHAGE UbiC NLS-HA-stdMCP-stdHalo-RH1 | addgene full sequence | sequence record 325003 | Addgene NGS Result
TGGAAGGGCTAATTCACTCCCAAAGAAGACAAGATATCCTTGATCTGTGGATCTACCACACACAAGGCTA
CTTCCCTGATTAGCAGAACTACACACCAGGGCCAGGGGTCAGATATCCACTGACCTTTGGATGGTGCTAC
AAGCTAGTACCAGTTGAGCCAGATAAGGTAGAAGAGGCCAATAAAGGAGAGAACACCAGCTTGTTACACC
CTGTGAGCCTGCATGGGATGGATGACCCGGAGAGAGAAGTGTTAGAGTGGAGGTTTGACAGCCGCCTAGC
ATTTCATCACGTGGCCCGAGAGCTGCATCCGGAGTACTTCAAGAACTGCTGATATCGAGCTTGCTACAAG
GGACTTTCCGCTGGGGACTTTCCAGGGAGGCGTGGCCTGGGCGGGACTGGGGAGTGGCGAGCCCTCAGAT
CCTGCATATAAGCAGCTGCTTTTTGCCTGTACTGGGTCTCTCTGGTTAGACCAGATCTGAGCCTGGGAGC
TCTCTGGCTAACTAGGGAACCCACTGCTTAAGCCTCAATAAAGCTTGCCTTGAGTGCTTCAAGTAGTGTG
TGCCCGTCTGTTGTGTGACTCTGGTAACTAGAGATCCCTCAGACCCTTTTAGTCAGTGTGGAAAATCTCT
AGCAGTGGCGCCCGAACAGGGACTTGAAAGCGAAAGGGAAACCAGAGGAGCTCTCTCGACGCAGGACTCG
GCTTGCTGAAGCGCGCACGGCAAGAGGCGAGGGGCGGCGACTGGTGAGTACGCCAAAAATTTTGACTAGC
GGAGGCTAGAAGGAGAGAGATGGGTGCGAGAGCGTCAGTATTAAGCGGGGGAGAATTAGATCGCGATGGG
AAAAAATTCGGTTAAGGCCAGGGGGAAAGAAAAAATATAAATTAAAACATATAGTATGGGCAAGCAGGGA
GCTAGAACGATTCGCAGTTAATCCTGGCCTGTTAGAAACATCAGAAGGCTGTAGACAAATACTGGGACAG
CTACAACCATCCCTTCAGACAGGATCAGAAGAACTTAGATCATTATATAATACAGTAGCAACCCTCTATT
GTGTGCATCAAAGGATAGAGATAAAAGACACCAAGGAAGCTTTAGACAAGATAGAGGAAGAGCAAAACAA
AAGTAAGACCACCGCACAGCAAGCGGCCGGCCGCTGATCTTCAGACCTGGAGGAGGAGATATGAGGGACA
ATTGGAGAAGTGAATTATATAAATATAAAGTAGTAAAAATTGAACCATTAGGAGTAGCACCCACCAAGGC
AAAGAGAAGAGTGGTGCAGAGAGAAAAAAGAGCAGTGGGAATAGGAGCTTTGTTCCTTGGGTTCTTGGGA
GCAGCAGGAAGCACTATGGGCGCAGCGTCAATGACGCTGACGGTACAGGCCAGACAATTATTGTCTGGTA
TAGTGCAGCAGCAGAACAATTTGCTGAGGGCTATTGAGGCGCAACAGCATCTGTTGCAACTCACAGTCTG
GGGCATCAAGCAGCTCCAGGCAAGAATCCTGGCTGTGGAAAGATACCTAAAGGATCAACAGCTCCTGGGG
ATTTGGGGTTGCTCTGGAAAACTCATTTGCACCACTGCTGTGCCTTGGAATGCTAGTTGGAGTAATAAAT
CTCTGGAACAGATTTGGAATCACACGACCTGGATGGAGTGGGACAGAGAAATTAACAATTACACAAGCTT
AATACACTCCTTAATTGAAGAATCGCAAAACCAGCAAGAAAAGAATGAACAAGAATTATTGGAATTAGAT
AAATGGGCAAGTTTGTGGAATTGGTTTAACATAACAAATTGGCTGTGGTATATAAAATTATTCATAATGA
TAGTAGGAGGCTTGGTAGGTTTAAGAATAGTTTTTGCTGTACTTTCTATAGTGAATAGAGTTAGGCAGGG
ATATTCACCATTATCGTTTCAGACCCACCTCCCAACCCCGAGGGGACCCGACAGGCCCGAAGGAATAGAA
GAAGAAGGTGGAGAGAGAGACAGAGACAGATCCATTCGATTAGTGAACGGATCTCGACGGTATCGCCGAA
TTCACAAATGGCAGTATTCATCCACAATTTTAAAAGAAAAGGGGGGATTGGGGGGTACAGTGCAGGGGAA
AGAATAGTAGACATAATAGCAACAGACATACAAACTAAAGAATTACAAAAACAAATTACAAAAATTCAAA
ATTTTCGGGTTTATTACAGGGACAGCAGAGATCCAGTTTGGACTAGTGGCCTCCGCGCCGGGTTTTGGCG
CCTCCCGCGGGCGCCCCCCTCCTCACGGCGAGCGCTGCCACGTCAGACGAAGGGCGCAGCGAGCGTCCTG
ATCCTTCCGCCCGGACGCTCAGGACAGCGGCCCGCTGCTCATAAGACTCGGCCTTAGAACCCCAGTATCA
GCAGAAGGACATTTTAGGACGGGACTTGGGTGACTCTAGGGCACTGGTTTTCTTTCCAGAGAGCGGAACA
GGCGAGGAAAAGTAGTCCCTTCTCGGCGATTCTGTGGAGGGATCTCCGTGGGGCGGTGAACGCCGATGAT
TATATAAGGACGCGCCGGGTGTGGCACAGCTAGTTCCGTCGCAGCCGGGATTTGGGTCGCGGTTCTTGTT
TGTGGATCGCTGTGATCGTCACTTGGCGGCCGCGCCACCATGGGCCCAAAAAAGAAAAGAAAAGTTGGCT
ACCCCTACGACGTGCCCGACTACGCCCTGGAAGTTCTGTTCCAGGGGCCCCTGTTATTAATTAACGCTTC
TAACTTTACTCAGTTCGTTCTCGTCGACAATGGCGGAACTGGCGACGTGACTGTCGCCCCAAGCAACTTC
GCTAACGGGATCGCTGAATGGATCAGCTCTAACTCGCGTTCACAGGCTTACAAAGTAACCTGTAGCGTTC
GTCAGAGCTCTGCGCAGAATCGCAAATACACCATCAAAGTCGAGGTGCCTAAAGGCGCCTGGCGTTCGTA
CTTAAATATGGAACTAACCATTCCAATTTTCGCCACGAATTCCGACTGCGAGCTTATTGTTAAGGCAATG
CAAGGTCTCCTAAAAGATGGAAACCCGATTCCCTCAGCAATCGCAGCAAACTCCGGCATCTACGCCATGG
CCAGCAACTTCACCCAGTTCGTGCTGGTGGACAACGGCGGCACCGGCGACGTGACCGTGGCCCCCAGCAA
CTTCGCCAACGGCATCGCCGAGTGGATCAGCAGCAACAGCAGAAGCCAGGCCTACAAGGTGACCTGCAGC
GTGAGACAGAGCAGCGCCCAGAACAGAAAGTACACCATCAAGGTGGAGGTGCCCAAGGGCGCCTGGAGAA
GCTACCTGAACATGGAGCTGACCATCCCCATCTTCGCCACCAACAGCGACTGCGAGCTGATCGTGAAGGC
CATGCAGGGCCTGCTGAAGGACGGCAACCCCATCCCCAGCGCCATCGCCGCCAACAGCGGCATCTACGCC
GACCCACCGGTCGCCACCATGGAGATCGGCACCGGCTTCCCCTTTGACCCTCACTACGTGGAGGTGCTGG
GCGAGAGGATGCACTATGTGGACGTGGGACCAAGAGATGGAACCCCCGTGCTGTTCCTGCACGGCAACCC
CACAAGCTCCTACGTGTGGCGGAATATCATCCCACACGTGGCCCCCACACACAGATGCATCGCCCCAGAT
CTGATCGGCATGGGCAAGTCCGACAAGCCCGATCTGGGCTATTTCTTTGACGATCACGTGCGGTTCATGG
ACGCCTTTATCGAGGCCCTGGGCCTGGAGGAGGTGGTGCTGGTCATCCACGATTGGGGCTCTGCCCTGGG
CTTTCACTGGGCCAAGCGGAACCCCGAGAGAGTGAAGGGCATCGCCTTCATGGAGTTTATCAGACCAATC
CCAACCTGGGATGAGTGGCCTGAGTTCGCCAGAGAGACATTCCAGGCCTTTCGGACCACAGACGTGGGCA
GAAAGCTGATCATCGATCAGAACGTGTTTATCGAAGGCACCCTGCCTATGGGAGTGGTGAGGCCACTGAC
AGAGGTGGAGATGGACCACTACCGCGAGCCTTTCCTGAATCCAGTGGATAGGGAGCCTCTGTGGCGCTTT
CCCAACGAGCTGCCTATCGCCGGCGAGCCAGCCAATATCGTGGCCCTGGTGGAGGAGTATATGGACTGGC
TGCACCAGTCCCCTGTGCCAAAGCTGCTGTTCTGGGGCACCCCAGGCGTGCTGATCCCTCCCGCAGAGGC
AGCAAGGCTGGCCAAGTCTCTGCCCAATTGTAAGGCCGTGGATATCGGCCCTGGCCTGAACCTGCTGCAG
GAGGACAATCCTGATCTGATCGGCAGCGAGATCGCCCGCTGGCTGTCTACACTGGAGATCAGCGGCGGGA
GTGGCGGTCTGGAAGTTCTGTTTCAGGGCCCGATGGAGGAGCCCCCTGTGCGAGAAGAGGAAGAGGAGGA
GGGAGAGGAGGACGAGGAGAGGGACGAGGTTGGGCCCGAGGGGGCGCTGGGCAAGAGCCCCTTCCAGCTG
ACCGCCGAGGACGTGTATGACATCTCCTACCTGTTGGGCCGCGAGCTTATGGCCCTGGGCAGCGACCCCC
GGGTGACGCAGCTGCAGTTCAAAGTCGTCCGCGTCCTGGAGATGCTGGAGGCGCTGGTGAATGAGGGCAG
CCTGGCGCTGGAGGAGCTGAAGATGGAGAGGGACCACCTCAGGAAGGAGGTGGAGGGGCTGCGGAGACAG
TAAATCGATAGATCCTAATCAACCTCTGGATTACAAAATTTGTGAAAGATTGACTGGTATTCTTAACTAT
GTTGCTCCTTTTACGCTATGTGGATACGCTGCTTTAATGCCTTTGTATCATGCTATTGCTTCCCGTATGG
CTTTCATTTTCTCCTCCTTGTATAAATCCTGGTTGCTGTCTCTTTATGAGGAGTTGTGGCCCGTTGTCAG
GCAACGTGGCGTGGTGTGCACTGTGTTTGCTGACGCAACCCCCACTGGTTGGGGCATTGCCACCACCTGT
CAGCTCCTTTCCGGGACTTTCGCTTTCCCCCTCCCTATTGCCACGGCGGAACTCATCGCCGCCTGCCTTG
CCCGCTGCTGGACAGGGGCTCGGCTGTTGGGCACTGACAATTCCGTGGTGTTGTCGGGGAAATCATCGTC
CTTTCCTTGGCTGCTCGCCTGTGTTGCCACCTGGATTCTGCGCGGGACGTCCTTCTGCTACGTCCCTTCG
GCCCTCAATCCAGCGGACCTTCCTTCCCGCGGCCTGCTGCCGGCTCTGCGGCCTCTTCCGCGTCTTCGCC
TTCGCCCTCAGACGAGTCGGATCTCCCTTTGGGCCGCCTCCCCGCCTGAGATCCTTTAAGACCAATGACT
TACAAGGCAGCTGTAGATCTTAGCCACTTTTTAAAAGAAAAGGGGGGACTGGAAGGGCTAATTCACTCCC
AACGAAGACAAGATCTGCTTTTTGCTTGTACTGGGTCTCTCTGGTTAGACCAGATCTGAGCCTGGGAGCT
CTCTGGCTAACTAGGGAACCCACTGCTTAAGCCTCAATAAAGCTTGCCTTGAGTGCTTCAAGTAGTGTGT
GCCCGTCTGTTGTGTGACTCTGGTAACTAGAGATCCCTCAGACCCTTTTAGTCAGTGTGGAAAATCTCTA
GCAGTAGTAGTTCATGTCATCTTATTATTCAGTATTTATAACTTGCAAAGAAATGAATATCAGAGAGTGA
GAGGCCCGGGTTAATTAAGGAAAGGGCTAGATCATTCTTGAAGACGAAAGGGCCTCGTGATACGCCTATT
TTTATAGGTTAATGTCATGATAATAATGGTTTCTTAGACGTCAGGTGGCACTTTTCGGGGAAATGTGCGC
GGAACCCCTATTTGTTTATTTTTCTAAATACATTCAAATATGTATCCGCTCATGAGACAATAACCCTGAT
AAATGCTTCAATAATATTGAAAAAGGAAGAGTATGAGTATTCAACATTTCCGTGTCGCCCTTATTCCCTT
TTTTGCGGCATTTTGCCTTCCTGTTTTTGCTCACCCAGAAACGCTGGTGAAAGTAAAAGATGCTGAAGAT
CAGTTGGGTGCACGAGTGGGTTACATCGAACTGGATCTCAACAGCGGTAAGATCCTTGAGAGTTTTCGCC
CCGAAGAACGTTTTCCAATGATGAGCACTTTTAAAGTTCTGCTATGTGGCGCGGTATTATCCCGTGTTGA
CGCCGGGCAAGAGCAACTCGGTCGCCGCATACACTATTCTCAGAATGACTTGGTTGAGTACTCACCAGTC
ACAGAAAAGCATCTTACGGATGGCATGACAGTAAGAGAATTATGCAGTGCTGCCATAACCATGAGTGATA
ACACTGCGGCCAACTTACTTCTGACAACGATCGGAGGACCGAAGGAGCTAACCGCTTTTTTGCACAACAT
GGGGGATCATGTAACTCGCCTTGATCGTTGGGAACCGGAGCTGAATGAAGCCATACCAAACGACGAGCGT
GACACCACGATGCCTGTAGCAATGGCAACAACGTTGCGCAAACTATTAACTGGCGAACTACTTACTCTAG
CTTCCCGGCAACAATTAATAGACTGGATGGAGGCGGATAAAGTTGCAGGACCACTTCTGCGCTCGGCCCT
TCCGGCTGGCTGGTTTATTGCTGATAAATCTGGAGCCGGTGAGCGTGGGTCTCGCGGTATCATTGCAGCA
CTGGGGCCAGATGGTAAGCCCTCCCGTATCGTAGTTATCTACACGACGGGGAGTCAGGCAACTATGGATG
AACGAAATAGACAGATCGCTGAGATAGGTGCCTCACTGATTAAGCATTGGTAACTGTCAGACCAAGTTTA
CTCATATATACTTTAGATTGATTTAAAACTTCATTTTTAATTTAAAAGGATCTAGGTGAAGATCCTTTTT
GATAATCTCATGACCAAAATCCCTTAACGTGAGTTTTCGTTCCACTGAGCGTCAGACCCCGTAGAAAAGA
TCAAAGGATCTTCTTGAGATCCTTTTTTTCTGCGCGTAATCTGCTGCTTGCAAACAAAAAAACCACCGCT
ACCAGCGGTGGTTTGTTTGCCGGATCAAGAGCTACCAACTCTTTTTCCGAAGGTAACTGGCTTCAGCAGA
GCGCAGATACCAAATACTGTTCTTCTAGTGTAGCCGTAGTTAGGCCACCACTTCAAGAACTCTGTAGCAC
CGCCTACATACCTCGCTCTGCTAATCCTGTTACCAGTGGCTGCTGCCAGTGGCGATAAGTCGTGTCTTAC
CGGGTTGGACTCAAGACGATAGTTACCGGATAAGGCGCAGCGGTCGGGCTGAACGGGGGGTTCGTGCACA
CAGCCCAGCTTGGAGCGAACGACCTACACCGAACTGAGATACCTACAGCGTGAGCTATGAGAAAGCGCCA
CGCTTCCCGAAGGGAGAAAGGCGGACAGGTATCCGGTAAGCGGCAGGGTCGGAACAGGAGAGCGCACGAG
GGAGCTTCCAGGGGGAAACGCCTGGTATCTTTATAGTCCTGTCGGGTTTCGCCACCTCTGACTTGAGCGT
CGATTTTTGTGATGCTCGTCAGGGGGGCGGAGCCTATGGAAAAACGCCAGCAACGCGGCCTTTTTACGGT
TCCTGGCCTTTTGCTGGCCTTTTGCTCACATGTTCTTTCCTGCGTTATCCCCTGATTCTGTGGATAACCG
TATTACCGCCTTTGAGTGAGCTGATACCGCTCGCCGCAGCCGAACGACCGAGCGCAGCGAGTCAGTGAGC
GAGGAAGCGGAAGAGCGCCCAATACGCAAACCGCCTCTCCCCGCGCGTTGGCCGATTCATTAATGCAGCA
AGCTCATGGCTGACTAATTTTTTTTATTTATGCAGAGGCCGAGGCCGCCTCGGCCTCTGAGCTATTCCAG
AAGTAGTGAGGAGGCTTTTTTGGAGGCCTAGGCTTTTGCAAAAAGCTCCCCGTGGCACGACAGGTTTCCC
GACTGGAAAGCGGGCAGTGAGCGCAACGCAATTAATGTGAGTTAGCTCACTCATTAGGCACCCCAGGCTT
TACACTTTATGCTTCCGGCTCGTATGTTGTGTGGAATTGTGAGCGGATAACAATTTCACACAGGAAACAG
CTATGACATGATTACGAATTTCACAAATAAAGCATTTTTTTCACTGCATTCTAGTTGTGGTTTGTCCAAA
CTCATCAATGTATCTTATCATGTCTGGATCAACTGGATAACTCAAGCTAACCAAAATCATCCCAAACTTC
CCACCCCATACCCTATTACCACTGCCAATTACCTGTGGTTTCATTTACTCTAAACCTGTGATTCCTCTGA
ATTATTTTCATTTTAAAGAAATTGTATTTGTTAAATATGTACTACAAACTTAGTAGT
Features (pLannotate 1.2.2; 26 found; start..end, strand, type, name):
    377..634     +  LTR            5' LTR (truncated): truncated 5' long terminal repeat (LTR) from HIV-1
    681..806     +  misc_feature   HIV-1 Ψ: packaging signal of human immunodeficiency virus type 1
    790..1128    +  CDS            HIV-1 gag (fragment): gag protein from human immunodeficiency virus 1; gag
   1303..1536    +  misc_feature   RRE: The Rev response element (RRE) of HIV-1 allows for Rev-dependent mRNA export from the nucleus to the cytoplasm.
   1913..2013    +  CDS            Rev (fragment): human immunodeficiency virus 1 (HIV-1) Rev protein; rev; enhances nuclear export of unspliced and incompletely spliced viral mRNAs
   2058..2175    +  misc_feature   cPPT/CTS: central polypurine tract and central termination sequence of HIV-1
   2218..2616    +  promoter       UbC promoter: human ubiquitin C promoter
   2726..2924    +  CDS            MS2 (fragment): bacteriophage MS2 coat protein binds to a specific stem-loop structure in the viral RNA (Peabody, 1993)
   2930..3073    +  CDS            MS2 (fragment): bacteriophage MS2 coat protein binds to a specific stem-loop structure in the viral RNA (Peabody, 1993)
   3077..3427    +  CDS            CAPSD_BPMS2 (fragment): Experimental evidence at protein level: Swiss-Prot protein existence level 1. Acts as a translational repressor of viral replicase synthesis late in infection. This latter function is the result of capsid protein interaction with an RNA hairpin which contains the replicase ribosome-binding site. From Escherichia phage MS2 (Bacteriophage MS2).
   3452..4324    +  CDS            dhaA: DHAA_PSEPV - Experimental evidence at protein level: Swiss-Prot protein existence level 1. Catalyzes hydrolytic cleavage of carbon-halogen bonds in halogenated aliphatic compounds, leading to the formation of the corresponding primary alcohols, halide ions and protons. Has a broad substrate specificity, as it is able to dehalogenate mono- and di- chlorinated and brominated alkanes (up to at least C10), and the two isomers of 1,3-dichloropropene to 3-chloroallyl alcohol; the highest activity was found with 1,2-dibromoethane, while no activity was observed with the analog 1,2-dichloroethane. Fro
   4373..4690    +  CDS            RILPL2 (fragment): RIPL2_HUMAN - Also known as RLP2. Experimental evidence at protein level: Swiss-Prot protein existence level 1. Involved in cell shape and neuronal morphogenesis, positively regulating the establishment and maintenance of dendritic spines (By similarity). Plays a role in cellular protein transport, including protein transport away from primary cilia (By similarity). May function via activation of RAC1 and PAK1 (By similarity). From Homo sapiens (Human).
   4707..5295    +  misc_feature   WPRE: woodchuck hepatitis virus posttranscriptional regulatory element
   5303..5368    +  CDS            nef (fragment): NEF_HV1Z2 - Experimental evidence at protein level: Swiss-Prot protein existence level 1. Extracellular Nef protein targets CD4(+) T-lymphocytes for apoptosis by interacting with CXCR4 surface receptors. From Human immunodeficiency virus type 1 group M subtype D (isolate Z2/CDC-Z34) (HIV-1).
   5370..5603    +  LTR            3' LTR (ΔU3): self-inactivating 3' long terminal repeat (LTR) from HIV-1
   5808..5912    +  promoter       AmpR promoter: bla
   5913..6773    +  CDS            AmpR: β-lactamase; bla; confers resistance to ampicillin, carbenicillin, and related antibiotics
   6944..7532    +  rep_origin     ori: high-copy-number ColE1/pMB1/pBR322/pUC origin of replication
   7715..7769    +  CDS            lacI (fragment): lac repressor; lacI; The lac repressor binds to the lac operator to inhibit transcription in E. coli. This inhibition can be relieved by adding lactose or isopropyl-β-D-thiogalactopyranoside (IPTG).
   7775..7868    +  rep_origin     SV40 ori (fragment): SV40 origin of replication
   7893..7930    +  CDS            lacI (fragment): lac repressor; lacI; The lac repressor binds to the lac operator to inhibit transcription in E. coli. This inhibition can be relieved by adding lactose or isopropyl-β-D-thiogalactopyranoside (IPTG).
   7943..7964    +  protein_bind   CAP binding site: CAP binding activates transcription in the presence of cAMP. E. coli catabolite activator protein
   7979..8009    +  promoter       lac promoter: promoter for the E. coli lac operon
   8017..8033    +  protein_bind   lac operator: The lac repressor binds to the lac operator to inhibit transcription in E. coli. This inhibition can be relieved by adding lactose or isopropyl-β-D-thiogalactopyranoside (IPTG). lac repressor encoded by lacI
   8067..8150    +  polyA_signal   SV40 poly(A) signal (fragment): SV40 polyadenylation signal
   8317..329     +  CDS            nef (fragment) (across the origin): NEF_HV1BR - Experimental evidence at protein level: Swiss-Prot protein existence level 1. Extracellular Nef protein targets CD4(+) T-lymphocytes for apoptosis by interacting with CXCR4 surface receptors (PubMed:14990729). From Human immunodeficiency virus type 1 group M subtype B (isolate BRU/LAI) (HIV-1).
