[The description below was written by a language model from this plasmid's Addgene catalogue record and pLannotate feature annotations shown in this document.]
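Description:
pHAGE UbiC NLS-HA-stdMCP-stdHalo-RH1 is an HIV-1-derived lentiviral transfer vector built on the pHAGE-UbiC backbone for stable expression of an RNA-tethering fusion protein in mammalian cells. It is propagated in E. coli through a high-copy ColE1/pUC-type origin with ampicillin selection (AmpR); the record lists a recombination-deficient growth strain, as is common for constructs with LTRs and repeated coding segments. The viral portion comprises a truncated 5' LTR, the Ψ packaging signal with an adjoining gag fragment, the Rev response element for Rev-dependent nuclear export of the genomic RNA, the cPPT/CTS element, and a U3-deleted, self-inactivating 3' LTR. No mammalian selection marker is annotated.

Between the cPPT and the 3' LTR, the human ubiquitin C promoter drives a single open reading frame followed by a WPRE, which enhances transcript expression. The catalogue describes the product as an N-terminal nuclear localization signal and HA epitope, then a synonymous tandem dimer of the bacteriophage MS2 coat protein (stdMCP), a synonymous tandem HaloTag (stdHalo), and the RH1 domain of human RILPL2. "Synonymous" refers to recoding the repeated copies with different codons, which reduces direct sequence repeats. The feature table finds several MS2 coat protein segments consistent with a tandem arrangement and a RILPL2 fragment, but annotates only one dehalogenase (dhaA, the HaloTag parent) segment of about one copy's length, so the sequenced record does not obviously show two Halo units. MCP binds MS2 stem-loops placed in a reporter mRNA, HaloTag allows covalent labelling with fluorescent ligands, and the RH1 domain serves, according to the stated purpose, to anchor bound mRNAs to actin for single-molecule imaging.
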