Addgene plasmid #164614: pHAGE UbiC NLS-HA-stdMCP-stdHalo-RH1
Purpose: Lentiviral vector expressing synonymous tandem MS2 coat protein fused to synonymous tandem Halo-tag and the RH1 domain of RILPL2. Used for single-molecule imaging of actin-anchored mRNA.
Depositing lab: Jeffrey Chao. Depositing organization: Friedrich Miescher Institute for Biomedical Research. Publication: Single-Molecule Imaging Reveals Translation of mRNAs Localized to Stress Granules. Mateju D, Eichenberger B, Voigt F, Eglinger J, Roth G, Chao JA. Cell. 2020 Dec 23;183(7):1801-1812.e13. doi: 10.1016/j.cell.2020.11.010. Epub 2020 Dec 11. PubMed 33308477.
Backbone
  Vector backbone: pHAGE-UbiC
  Vector type: Mammalian Expression, Bacterial Expression, Lentiviral
Growth in bacteria
  Bacterial resistance: Ampicillin, 100 μg/mL
  Growth temperature: 37°C
  Growth strain: NEB Stable
  Copy number: High Copy
Gene/Insert
  Gene/Insert name: stdMCP-stdHalo-RH1
  Species: Synthetic
  Promoter: UbiC
  Tag / fusion protein: NLS (N terminal on insert); HA tag (N terminal on insert)
  Cloning method: Ligation Independent Cloning
  Sequencing primers: 5′ GTGTGGCACAGCTAGTTCC
Terms and licenses: Academic/Nonprofit Terms; Industry Terms: Not Available to Industry
How to cite: pHAGE UbiC NLS-HA-stdMCP-stdHalo-RH1 was a gift from Jeffrey Chao (Addgene plasmid # 164614 ; http://n2t.net/addgene:164614 ; RRID:Addgene_164614)
